>Addgene plasmid #52384 | pME18S-13505 | depositor full sequence | sequence record 81131 | pME18S-13505 sequence 4575 bps
AAGCTTGGCTGTGGAATGTGTGTCAGTTAGGGTGTGGAAAGTCCCCAGGCTCCCCAGCAGGCAGAAGTAT
GCAAAGCATGCATCTCAATTAGTCAGCAACCAGGTGTGGAAAGTCCCCAGGCTCCCCAGCAGGCAGAAGT
ATGCAAAGCATGCATCTCAATTAGTCAGCAACCATAGTCCCGCCCCTAACTCCGCCCATCCCGCCCCTAA
CTCCGCCCAGTTCCGCCCATTCTCCGCCCCATGGCTGACTAATTTTTTTTATTTATGCAGAGGCCGAGGC
CGCCTCGGCCTCTGAGCTATTCCAGAAGTAGTGAGGAGGCTTTTTTGGAGGCCTAGGCTTTTGCAAAAAG
CTCCTCCGATCGAGGGGCTCGCATCTCTCCTTCACGCGCCCGCCGCCCTACCTGAGGCCGCCATCCACGC
CGGTTGAGTCGCGTTCTGCCGCCTCCCGCCTGTGGTGCCTCCTGAACTGCGTCCGCCGTCTAGGTAAGTT
TAAAGCTCAGGTCGAGACCGGGCCTTTGTCCGGCGCTCCCTTGGAGCCTACCTAGACTCAGCCGGCTCTC
CACGCTTTGCCTGACCCTGCTTGCTCAACTCTACGTCTTTGTTTCGTTTTCTGTTCTGCGCCGTTACAGA
TCCAAGCTCTGAAAAACCAGAAAGTTAACTGGTAAGTTTAGTCTTTTTGTCTTTTATTTCAGGTCCCGGA
TCCGGTGGTGCAAATCAAAGAACTGCTCCTCAGTGGATGTTGCCTTTACTTCTAGGCCTGTACGGAAGTG
TTACTTCTGCTCTAAAAGCTGCGGAATTCCTCGAGATGGCCATAACGATGTCATCACGAGGTGAGGTCAC
TGTGCTGCCAACGATGACCATGACCGGAACTTACGAAGCATTCAGCGACGCTGTTAATGTGACGTTCAGC
CCCGTTGAGCAATCCGGTCGAAATAGCAGTGGTCAAGCCTTGATGCAGGACAATACTAGTGATGTCGTGA
CCAACGAAATGGTTCAAGTGGTTTTCTGTCTACTGTATTCTAGCATATTCATTCTGGGAATCTTTGGAAA
CGTGTTGGTATGCTACGTAGTGTTCCGTAACAAAGCCATGCAGTCAGTGACGAACCTGTTCATCACTAAC
CTAGCCTTATCGGACATTCTACTCTGCGTTCTGGCCGTACCTTTCACACCTTCGTACACATTCTTTGGAC
GGTGGATATTCGGAAAAGTGATCTGCCATACGGTGCCATTGGCTCAAGGATGCAGTGTGTACATATCAAC
GCTAACCCTAACTTCGATAGCGATAGATAGGTTCTTCGTTATAATCTATCCATTCCACCCTCGAATGAAA
TTATCAACCTGCATCACAATCATCGTTCTCATTTGGATCTTCTCCATGCTGGTGACTCTCCCGTATGGCC
TCTACATGAGCCATCACGACGACACCAATGGAACTCTCGCCAACGAAACCCTACCAGAAAATCGTACATT
CTACTGCGAAGAGCTCTGGCCGGAAGACATGCGCAAGGTCTTCTCGATCGCAACTTCGATCCTGCAGTTT
GTCCTACCCTTCATCATCATGGCCATCTGCTACATCTGTGTGTCAATTAAACTAAACGATCGTGCCCGAA
CGAAACCCGGATCCAAAACCACCCGCCGAGAGGAAGCCGAACGAGATCGCAAGAAACGCACCAACCGTAT
GCTGATCGCCATGGTTGCAATCTTCGGCATCTCCTGGCTACCGTTGAACCTCGTCAACATGAGCAACGAC
TTCTACTCGGACATCAACGATTGGCCCTACTACAACCTACTCTTCTTCATCGCCCATCTGATCGCCATGA
GCTCAACCTGCTACAACCCCTTTCTCTACGCCTGGCTCAACGACAACTTCCGGAAAGAGTTCAAACAGGT
TCTGCCTTGCTTCAACCCTTCCCGTGGACGAAGCACCATCAGCACTCGTCGCTCCGAGCACCGAACCTGC
AACGGCAACAACGACACCGTTCAGGAAACCCTCATCCCATCCTCCCAAGTACTACCCCCAGTCTCCAACC
GATCCCCCAACACCACCACCACCACAACAACCACCGATTCCAACAAACCCTCCGTTGATTCGATTCTCCT
GTCGGAAATCGGACCTCCAACACTGTCCCCGGACCCCCCTCTACTGCCATCGATTCAGAGCCAGGAAACG
ATCGTCCTCCCGTCCGGGGTCCTGGAAACCCCCTTCGAAGTTCAACTGCCCCCACCCCCGAAACCCACCA
ACAACGGACAACCGACGTCCTCCAACAATGGCGTGGGGAACGGGGGCCTCTCGCACACCCCTGCCCAGAA
ACCCTGCAGTAACCCGAAGCTGCAATCGCTGATCCTGATCAACGATGGAACGTGCGGCGACACCAAGCTG
CCGGAGATACTGTAAGCGGCCGCTAGACTAGTCTAGAGAAAAAACCTCCCACACCTCCCCCTGAACCTGA
AACATAAAATGAATGCAATTGTTGTTGTTAACTTGTTTATTGCAGCTTATAATGGTTACAAATAAAGCAA
TAGCATCACAAATTTCACAAATAAAGCATTTTTTTCACTGCATTCTAGTTGTGGTTTGTCCAAACTCATC
AATGTATCTTATCATGTCTGGATCCCCGGGTACCGAGCTCGAATTAATTCCTCTTCCGCTTCCTCGCTCA
CTGACTCGCTGCGCTCGGTCGTTCGGCTGCGGCGAGCGGTATCAGCTCACTCAAAGGCGGTAATACGGTT
ATCCACAGAATCAGGGGATAACGCAGGAAAGAACATGTGAGCAAAAGGCCAGCAAAAGGCCAGGAACCGT
AAAAAGGCCGCGTTGCTGGCGTTTTTCCATAGGCTCCGCCCCCCTGACGAGCATCACAAAAATCGACGCT
CAAGTCAGAGGTGGCGAAACCCGACAGGACTATAAAGATACCAGGCGTTTCCCCCTGGAAGCTCCCTCGT
GCGCTCTCCTGTTCCGACCCTGCCGCTTACCGGATACCTGTCCGCCTTTCTCCCTTCGGGAAGCGTGGCG
CTTTCTCAATGCTCACGCTGTAGGTATCTCAGTTCGGTGTAGGTCGTTCGCTCCAAGCTGGGCTGTGTGC
ACGAACCCCCCGTTCAGCCCGACCGCTGCGCCTTATCCGGTAACTATCGTCTTGAGTCCAACCCGGTAAG
ACACGACTTATCGCCACTGGCAGCAGCCACTGGTAACAGGATTAGCAGAGCGAGGTATGTAGGCGGTGCT
ACAGAGTTCTTGAAGTGGTGGCCTAACTACGGCTACACTAGAAGGACAGTATTTGGTATCTGCGCTCTGC
TGAAGCCAGTTACCTTCGGAAAAAGAGTTGGTAGCTCTTGATCCGGCAAACAAACCACCGCTGGTAGCGG
TGGTTTTTTTGTTTGCAAGCAGCAGATTACGCGCAGAAAAAAAGGATCTCAAGAAGATCCTTTGATCTTT
TCTACGGGGTCTGACGCTCAGTGGAACGAAAACTCACGTTAAGGGATTTTGGTCATGAGATTATCAAAAA
GGATCTTCACCTAGATCCTTTTAAATTAAAAATGAAGTTTTAAATCAATCTAAAGTATATATGAGTAAAC
TTGGTCTGACAGTTACCAATGCTTAATCAGTGAGGCACCTATCTCAGCGATCTGTCTATTTCGTTCATCC
ATAGTTGCCTGACTCCCCGTCGTGTAGATAACTACGATACGGGAGGGCTTACCATCTGGCCCCAGTGCTG
CAATGATACCGCGAGACCCACGCTCACCGGCTCCAGATTTATCAGCAATAAACCAGCCAGCCGGAAGGGC
CGAGCGCAGAAGTGGTCCTGCAACTTTATCCGCCTCCATCCAGTCTATTAATTGTTGCCGGGAAGCTAGA
GTAAGTAGTTCGCCAGTTAATAGTTTGCGCAACGTTGTTGCCATTGCTACAGGCATCGTGGTGTCACGCT
CGTCGTTTGGTATGGCTTCATTCAGCTCCGGTTCCCAACGATCAAGGCGAGTTACATGATCCCCCATGTT
GTGCAAAAAAGCGGTTAGCTCCTTCGGTCCTCCGATCGTTGTCAGAAGTAAGTTGGCCGCAGTGTTATCA
CTCATGGTTATGGCAGCACTGCATAATTCTCTTACTGTCATGCCATCCGTAAGATGCTTTTCTGTGACTG
GTGAGTACTCAACCAAGTCATTCTGAGAATAGTGTATGCGGCGACCGAGTTGCTCTTGCCCGGCGTCAAT
ACGGGATAATACCGCGCCACATAGCAGAACTTTAAAAGTGCTCATCATTGGAAAACGTTCTTCGGGGCGA
AAACTCTCAAGGATCTTACCGCTGTTGAGATCCAGTTCGATGTAACCCACTCGTGCACCCAACTGATCTT
CAGCATCTTTTACTTTCACCAGCGTTTCTGGGTGAGCAAAAACAGGAAGGCAAAATGCCGCAAAAAAGGG
AATAAGGGCGACACGGAAATGTTGAATACTCATACTCTTCCTTTTTCAATATTATTGAAGCATTTATCAG
GGTTATTGTCTCATGAGCGGATACATATTTGAATGTATTTAGAAAAATAAACAAATAGGGGTTCCGCGCA
CATTTCCCCGAAAAGTGCCACCTGC
Features (pLannotate 1.2.2; 6 found; start..end, strand, type, name):
     18..632     +  promoter       SRα promoter: hybrid promoter consisting of the SV40 early promoter plus part of the long terminal repeat of human T-lymphotrophic virus 1
    662..755     +  intron         SV40 intron: modified SV40 intron with splice donor and acceptor sites
   2480..2614    +  polyA_signal   SV40 poly(A) signal: SV40 polyadenylation signal
   2824..3412    -  rep_origin     ori: high-copy-number ColE1/pMB1/pBR322/pUC origin of replication
   3583..4443    -  CDS            AmpR: β-lactamase; bla; confers resistance to ampicillin, carbenicillin, and related antibiotics
   4444..4548    -  promoter       AmpR promoter: bla
