[The description below was written by a language model from this plasmid's Addgene catalogue record and pLannotate feature annotations shown in this document.]
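Description:
pME18S-13505 is a 4,575 bp mammalian expression plasmid built on the compact pME18S backbone (about 3 kb) and carrying a full-length clone of the Aedes aegypti neuropeptide Y-like receptor NPYLR1, also designated AAEL13505. The roughly 1.6 kb mosquito insert was placed between XhoI and NotI sites, both of which remain intact, so the fragment can be excised or transferred to another vector. The record lists no epitope tag, fusion partner or reporter, and the annotation software did not label the insert itself. Its position is inferred from the unannotated gap between the upstream regulatory elements and the polyadenylation signal.

Expression is driven by the SRα promoter, a hybrid of the SV40 early promoter and part of the human T-lymphotropic virus 1 long terminal repeat that gives strong constitutive transcription in many mammalian cell lines. A modified SV40 intron with splice donor and acceptor sites lies just downstream of the promoter; such an intron generally helps transcript processing and expression. An SV40 polyadenylation signal follows the insert and terminates the message. For propagation in E. coli, the plasmid has a high-copy ColE1/pUC-type origin and a β-lactamase gene under its own promoter, conferring ampicillin resistance. No mammalian selection marker is annotated, which points to transient transfection rather than stable line generation.

The stated purpose is heterologous expression of this mosquito receptor in mammalian cells. The construct comes from work on the functional and genetic characterization of NPY-like receptors in Aedes aegypti, although the record does not describe particular assays.
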