Addgene plasmid #52384: pME18S-13505
Purpose: Aedes aegypti NPY-like receptor AAEL13505 (NPYLR1) full-length clone in mammalian expression vector
Depositing lab: Leslie Vosshall. Publication: Functional and genetic characterization of neuropeptide Y-like receptors in Aedes aegypti. Liesch J, Bellani LL, Vosshall LB. PLoS Negl Trop Dis. 2013 Oct 10;7(10):e2486. doi: 10.1371/journal.pntd.0002486. eCollection 2013. PubMed 24130914.
Backbone
  Vector backbone: pME18S
  Backbone size w/o insert (bp): 2986
  Total vector size (bp): 4575
  Vector type: Mammalian Expression
Growth in bacteria
  Bacterial resistance: Ampicillin, 100 μg/mL
  Growth temperature: 37°C
  Growth strain: Top10
  Copy number: Unknown
Gene/Insert
  Gene/Insert name: NPYLR1 (alt name: AAEL13505)
  Species: Aedes aegypti
  Insert size (bp): 1589
  GenBank ID: KC439528.1
  Cloning method: Restriction Enzyme; 5′ cloning site XhoI (not destroyed); 3′ cloning site NotI (not destroyed)
  Sequencing primers: 5′ pcDL-F (5'-GTTGCCTTTACTTCTAGGCCT-3'); 3′ SV40pA-R (5'-GAAATTTGTGATGCTATTGC-3')
Terms and licenses: Academic/Nonprofit Terms; Industry Terms: Not Available to Industry
How to cite: pME18S-13505 was a gift from Leslie Vosshall (Addgene plasmid # 52384 ; http://n2t.net/addgene:52384 ; RRID:Addgene_52384)
