>Addgene plasmid #52384 | pME18S-13505 | addgene partial sequence | sequence record 82451 | SV40pA-R 5'-GAAATTTGTGATGCTATTGC-3'
CTGCAATAAACAAGTTAACAACAACAATTGCATTCATTTTATGTTTCAGGTTCAGGGGGAGGTGTGGGAG
GTTTTTTCTCTAGACTAGTCTAGCGGCCGCTTACAGTATCTCCGGCAGCTTGGTGTCGCCGCACGTTCCA
TCGTTGATCAGGATCAGCGATTGCAGCTTCGGGTTACTGCAGGGTTTCTGGGCAGGGGTGTGCGAGAGGC
CCCCGTTCCCCACGCCATTGTTGGAGGACGTCGGTTGTCCGTTGTTGGTGGGTTTCGGGGGTGGGGGCAG
TTGAACTTCGAAGGGGGTTTCCAGGACCCCGGACGGGAGGACGATCGTTTCCTGGCTCTGAATCGATGGC
AGTAGAGGGGGGTCCGGGGACAGTGTTGGAGGTCCGATTTCCGACAGGAGAATCGAATCAACGGAGGGTT
TGTTGGAATCGGTGGTTGTTGTGGTGGTGGTGGTGTTGGGGGATCGGTTGGAGACTGGGGGTAGTACTTG
GGAGGATGGGATGAGGGTTTCCTGAACGGTGTCGTTGTTGCCGTTGCAGGTTCGGTGCTCGGAGCGACGA
GTGCTGATGGTGCTTCGTCCACGGGAAGGGTTGAAGCAAGGCAGAACCTGTTTGAACTCTTTCCGGAAGT
TGTCGTTGAGCCAGGCGTAGAGAAAGGGGTTGTAGCAGGTTGAGCTCATGGCGATCAGATGGGCGATGAA
GAAGAGTAGGTTGTAGTAGGGCCAATCG
