>Addgene plasmid #52384 | pME18S-13505 | addgene partial sequence | sequence record 82452 | pcDL-F 5'-GTTGCCTTTACTTCTAGGCCT-3'
CTCTAAAAGCTGCGGAATTCCGGAATTTCCTCGAGATGGCCATAACGATGTCATCACGAGGTGAGGTCAC
TGTGCTGCCAACGATGACCATGACCGGAACTTACGAAGCATTCAGCGACGCTGTTAATGTGACGTTCAGC
CCCGTTGAGCAATCCGGTCGAAATAGCAGTGGTCAAGCCTTGATGCAGGACAATACTAGTGATGTCGTGA
CCAACGAAATGGTTCAAGTGGTTTTCTGTCTACTGTATTCTAGCATATTCATTCTGGGAATCTTTGGAAA
CGTGTTGGTATGCTACGTAGTGTTCCGTAACAAAGCCATGCAGTCAGTGACGAACCTGTTCATCACTAAC
CTAGCCTTATCGGACATTCTACTCTGCGTTCTGGCCGTACCTTTCACACCTTCGTACACATTCTTTGGAC
GGTGGATATTCGGAAAAGTGATCTGCCATACGGTGCCATTGGCTCAAGGATGCAGTGTGTACATATCAAC
GCTAACCCTAACTTCGATAGCGATAGATAGGTTCTTCGTTATAATCTATCCATTCCACCCTCGAATGAAA
TTATCAACCTGCATCACAATCATCGTTCTCATTTGGATCTTCTCCATGCTGGTGACTCTCCCGTATGGCC
TCTACATGAGCCATCACGACGACACCAATGGAACTCTCGCCAACGAAACCCTACCAGAAAATCGTACATT
CTACTGCGAAGAGCTCTGGCCGGAAGACATGCGCAAGGTCTTCTCGATCGCAACTTCGATCCTGCAGTTT
GTCCTACCCTTCATCATCATGGCCATCTGCTACATCTGTGTGTCAATTAAACTAAACGATCGTGCCCGAA
CGAAACCCGGATCCAAAACCACCCGCCGAGAGGAAGCCGAACGAGATCGCAAGAAACGCACCAACCGTAT
GCTGATCGCCATGGTTGCAATCTTCGGCATCTCCTGGCTACCGTTGAACCTCGTCAACATGAGCAACGAC
TTCTACTCGGACATCAACGATTGGCCCTACTACAACCTACTCTTCTTCATCGCCCATCTGATCGCCATGA
GCTCAACCTGCTACAACCCCTTTCTCTACGCCTGG
